Addgene plasmid #230649: AiP1409 - pAAV-AiE2180m-minBG-SYFP2-WPRE3-BGHpA
Purpose: AiE2180m is an enhancer sequence, designed to drive AAV-mediated transgene expression in specific populations of brain cells
Depositing lab: Allen Institute for Brain Science & Bosiljka Tasic. Depositing organization: Allen Institute. Publication: A suite of enhancer AAVs and transgenic mouse lines for genetic access to cortical cell types. Ben-Simon Y, Hooper M, Narayan S, Daigle TL, Dwivedi D, Way SW, Oster A, Stafford DA, Mich JK, Taormina MJ, Martinez RA, Opitz-Araya X, Roth JR, Alexander JR, Allen S, Amster A, Arbuckle J, Ayala A, Baker PM, Bakken TE, Barcelli T, Barta S, Bendrick J, Bertagnolli D, Bielstein C, Bishwakarma P, Bowlus J, Boyer G, Brouner K, Casian B, Casper T, Chakka AB, Chakrabarty R, Chance RK, Chavan S, Clark M, Colbert K, Collman F, Daniel S, Departee M, DiValentin P, Donadio N, Dotson N, Egdorf T, Fliss T, Gabitto M, Garcia J, Gary A, Gasperini M, Gloe J, Goldy J, Gore BB, Graybuck L, Greisman N, Haeseleer F, Halterman C, Haradon Z, Hastings SD, Helback O, Ho W, Hockemeyer D, Huang C, Huff S, Hunker A, Johansen N, Jones D, Juneau Z, Kalmbach B, Kannan M, Khem S, Kussick E, Kutsal R, Larsen R, Lee C, Lee AY, Leibly M, Lenz GH, Li S, Liang E, Lusk N, Madigan Z, Malloy J, Malone J, McCue R, Melchor J, Mollenkopf T, Moosman S, Morin E, Newman D, Ng L, Ngo K, Omstead V, Otto S, Oyama A, Pena N, Pham T, Phillips E, Pom CA, Potekhina L, Ransford S, Ray PL, Rette D, Reynoldson C, Rimorin C, Rocha D, Ruiz A, Sanchez REA, Sawyer L, Sedeno-Cortes A, Sevigny JP, Shapovalova N, Shepard N, Shulga L, Sigler AR, Siverts L, Soliman S, Somasundaram S, Staats B, Stewart K, Szelenyi E, Tieu M, Trader C, Tran A, van Velthoven CTJ, Walker M, Wang Y, Weed N, Wirthlin M, Wood T, Wynalda B, Yao Z, Zhou T, Ariza J, Dee N, Reding M, Ronellenfitch K, Mufti S, Sunkin SM, Smith KA, Esposito L, Waters J, Thyagarajan B, Yao S, Lein ES, Zeng H, Levi BP, Ngai J, Ting JT, Tasic B. Cell. 2025 May 16:S0092-8674(25)00513-6. doi: 10.1016/j.cell.2025.05.002. PubMed 40403729.
Backbone
  Vector backbone: pAAV2
  Vector type: AAV
Growth in bacteria
  Bacterial resistance: Ampicillin, 100 μg/mL
  Growth temperature: 37°C
  Growth strain: NEB Stable
  Copy number: High Copy
Gene/Insert
  Gene/Insert name: SYFP2
  Species: Synthetic
  Promoter: minBG
  Cloning method: Restriction Enzyme; 5′ cloning site MluI (unknown if destroyed); 3′ cloning site SacI (unknown if destroyed)
Terms and licenses: Academic/Nonprofit Terms; Industry Terms: Not Available to Industry
How to cite: AiP1409 - pAAV-AiE2180m-minBG-SYFP2-WPRE3-BGHpA was a gift from Allen Institute for Brain Science & Bosiljka Tasic (Addgene plasmid # 230649 ; http://n2t.net/addgene:230649 ; RRID:Addgene_230649)
