[The description below was written by a language model from this plasmid's Addgene catalogue record and pLannotate feature annotations shown in this document.]
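Description:
AiP1409 - pAAV-AiE2180m-minBG-SYFP2-WPRE3-BGHpA is a 4.9 kb AAV transfer plasmid built on a pAAV2 backbone, made to package a reporter genome into recombinant adeno-associated virus for delivery to brain tissue. In bacteria it replicates from a high-copy ColE1/pUC-type origin and is selected with ampicillin through the bla (AmpR) gene and its native promoter. The backbone also carries an f1 phage origin and small remnants of pBR322 bom and rop sequences. A recombination-limiting strain is recorded for propagation, which is common for plasmids carrying repeat-rich ITRs. The sequence annotation finds a complete AAV2 inverted terminal repeat on the right side of the cassette but only two short ITR fragments on the left. This may reflect the difficulty of sequencing or annotating these hairpin structures rather than a real truncation, and the record does not resolve the point.

Between the ITRs, the enhancer AiE2180m sits upstream of a minimal beta-globin promoter (minBG). Neither element was picked up by the automated annotation, but together they presumably occupy the unannotated stretch preceding the reporter. A minimal promoter has little activity by itself, so expression depends on the enhancer, which is intended to restrict transcription to specific brain cell populations; the record does not say which ones. The reporter is SYFP2, a fast-maturing monomeric yellow fluorescent protein derived from Aequorea victoria. It is followed by WPRE3, a shortened woodchuck hepatitis virus posttranscriptional element that boosts transcript expression while saving packaging space (annotated here as two WPRE fragments), and then the bovine growth hormone polyadenylation signal. The construct belongs to a collection of enhancer AAVs for genetic access to cortical cell types, in which fluorescent labelling reports where the enhancer is active.
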