Features (pLannotate 1.2.2; 14 found; start..end, strand, type, name):
     12..39      +  repeat_region  AAV2 ITR (fragment): inverted terminal repeat of adeno-associated virus serotype 2 inverted
     68..95      +  repeat_region  AAV2 ITR (fragment): inverted terminal repeat of adeno-associated virus serotype 2 inverted
    879..1595    +  CDS            SYFP2: SYFP2 is a basic (constitutively fluorescent) yellow fluorescent protein published in 2006, derived from Aequorea victoria. It is reported to be a very rapidly-maturing monomer with moderate acid sensitivity.
   1635..1792    +  misc_feature   WPRE (fragment): woodchuck hepatitis virus posttranscriptional regulatory element
   1798..1878    +  misc_feature   WPRE (fragment): woodchuck hepatitis virus posttranscriptional regulatory element
   1895..2006    +  polyA_signal   bGH poly(A) signal: bovine growth hormone polyadenylation signal
   2124..2264    +  repeat_region  AAV2 ITR: inverted terminal repeat of adeno-associated virus serotype 2 inverted
   2269..2320    -  misc_feature   bom (fragment): basis of mobility region from pBR322
   2339..2794    +  rep_origin     f1 ori (sequence partly withheld): f1 bacteriophage origin of replication; arrow indicates direction of (+) strand synthesis
   2795..2844    -  misc_feature   bom (fragment): basis of mobility region from pBR322
   2946..2981    -  CDS            rop (fragment): Rop protein, which maintains plasmids at low copy number; rop
   3076..3180    +  promoter       AmpR promoter: bla
   3181..4041    +  CDS            AmpR: β-lactamase; bla; confers resistance to ampicillin, carbenicillin, and related antibiotics
   4212..4800    +  rep_origin     ori: high-copy-number ColE1/pMB1/pBR322/pUC origin of replication
>Addgene plasmid #230649 | AiP1409 - pAAV-AiE2180m-minBG-SYFP2-WPRE3-BGHpA | addgene full sequence | sequence record 471004 | Addgene NGS Result
CCTGCAGGCAGCTGCGCGCTCGCTCGCTCACTGAGGCCGCCCGGGCGTCGGGCGACCTTTGGTCGCCCGG
CCTCAGTGAGCGAGCGAGCGCGCAGAGAGGGAGTGGCCAACTCCATCACTAGGGGTTCCTGCGGCCGCAC
GCGTTCTTTTCCCAGCTATGAGCAGCATTCCAGGATGAAGGCAAGTTCAAGGTCAGAGGAAGAGGAGATT
TGAGCTTCGAACAGAAGTTGTGGTATGGCCCTGGCTTTGAGCTCACTTCCTGTTTTGTGGGGGCCTGAGT
GGGTCTCTTCTAGCGCTGAACATTCTGTTCCCTTTCCCAACACAGAACGTCCAGCTCCAGCCTGCTGATC
AGTGCTCATCTAGTGGGAAAGTGGACCCAGCTGTACCCCAAGATGTCAGTTCACCCTAAGATGCCTTGGG
GATTTCACCAAGTGTTTAGAGAAGTAGAGGCTGCCCTGAGTCACAGGCCCTGTGAGTTCATTGCCTGTCA
GAACTGAGAGGGGCAGCAGGAGGAAGAAGTGGATTGCGGCACTGCGAAGTAGAAGCTGGGCTTAGAGTCA
GAGCTGTCTTCCCTGAGCTGATACCAGAAAGTAGTTATGTCATCTGTTCCCTGGTTCCTCCAACGAACAT
TGGGTGCCTGTATGTCAGGCAGTGTTTCTCAGTTCTGGAGGTATAGGGAAGGGACAGAGGACAGATCCCT
GCGTCAGACAGATAATCCACACTCACAAGTTCTTCCTGCTTTCACAGAGTGATTACTGTACACTGCCTGC
CTCCATACTGAGCTCGGGCTGGGCATAAAAGTCAGGGCAGAGCCATCTATTGCTTACATTTGCTTCTGGG
ATCCAGATCTTTCGAAGCTAGCGCTACCGGTCGCCACCATGGTGAGCAAGGGCGAGGAGCTGTTCACCGG
GGTGGTGCCCATCCTGGTCGAGCTGGACGGCGACGTAAACGGCCACAAGTTCAGCGTGTCCGGCGAGGGC
GAGGGCGATGCCACCTACGGCAAGCTGACCCTGAAGCTGATCTGCACCACCGGCAAGCTGCCCGTGCCCT
GGCCCACCCTCGTGACCACCCTGGGCTACGGCGTGCAGTGCTTCGCCCGCTACCCCGACCACATGAAGCA
GCACGACTTCTTCAAGTCCGCCATGCCCGAAGGCTACGTCCAGGAGCGCACCATCTTCTTCAAGGACGAC
GGCAACTACAAGACCCGCGCCGAGGTGAAGTTCGAGGGCGACACCCTGGTGAACCGCATCGAGCTGAAGG
GCATCGACTTCAAGGAGGACGGCAACATCCTGGGGCACAAGCTGGAGTACAACTACAACAGCCACAACGT
CTATATCACCGCCGACAAGCAGAAGAACGGCATCAAGGCCAACTTCAAGATCCGCCACAACATCGAGGAC
GGCGGCGTGCAGCTCGCCGACCACTACCAGCAGAACACCCCCATCGGCGACGGCCCCGTGCTGCTGCCCG
ACAACCACTACCTGAGCTACCAGTCCAAGCTGAGCAAAGACCCCAACGAGAAGCGCGATCACATGGTCCT
GCTGGAGTTCGTGACCGCCGCCGGGATCACTCTCGGCATGGACGAGCTGTACAAGTAAGTCGACGGCGCG
CCGCGGCCGCGAATTCGATATCATAATCAACCTCTGGATTACAAAATTTGTGAAAGATTGACTGGTATTC
TTAACTATGTTGCTCCTTTTACGCTATGTGGATACGCTGCTTTAATGCCTTTGTATCATGCTATTGCTTC
CCGTATGGCTTTCATTTTCTCCTCCTTGTATAAATCCTGGTTAGTTCTTGCCACGGCGGAACTCATCGCC
GCCTGCCTTGCCCGCTGCTGGACAGGGGCTCGGCTGTTGGGCACTGACAATTCCGTGGCTCGAGAGATCT
TCGACTGTGCCTTCTAGTTGCCAGCCATCTGTTGTTTGCCCCTCCCCCGTGCCTTCCTTGACCCTGGAAG
GTGCCACTCCCACTGTCCTTTCCTAATAAAATGAGGAAATTGCATCGCATTGTCTGAGTAGGTGTCATTC
TATTCTGGGGGGTGGGGTGGGGCAGGACAGCAAGGGGGAGGATTGGGAAGACAATAGCAGGCATGAGATC
TCACGTGCGGACCGAGCGGCCGCAGGAACCCCTAGTGATGGAGTTGGCCACTCCCTCTCTGCGCGCTCGC
TCGCTCACTGAGGCCGGGCGACCAAAGGTCGCCCGACGCCCGGGCTTTGCCCGGGCGGCCTCAGTGAGCG
AGCGAGCGCGCAGCTGCCTGCAGGGGCGCCTGATGCGGTATTTTCTCCTTACGCATCTGTGCGGTATTTC
ACACCGCATA
[95 nt withheld, positions 2321-2415]
T
[46 nt withheld, positions 2417-2462]
C
[141 nt withheld, positions 2464-2604]
CCTTTGACGTTGGAGTCCACGTTCTTT
[37 nt withheld, positions 2632-2668]
ACTCTATCTCGGGCTATTCTTTTGATTTATAAGGGATTTTGCCGATTTCGGTCTATTGGTTAAAAAATGA
GCTGATTTAACAAAAATTTAACGCGAATTTTAACAAAATATTAACGTTTACAATTTTATGGTGCACTCTC
AGTACAATCTGCTCTGATGCCGCATAGTTAAGCCAGCCCCGACACCCGCCAACACCCGCTGACGCGCCCT
GACGGGCTTGTCTGCTCCCGGCATCCGCTTACAGACAAGCTGTGACCGTCTCCGGGAGCTGCATGTGTCA
GAGGTTTTCACCGTCATCACCGAAACGCGCGAGACGAAAGGGCCTCGTGATACGCCTATTTTTATAGGTT
AATGTCATGATAATAATGGTTTCTTAGACGTCAGGTGGCACTTTTCGGGGAAATGTGCGCGGAACCCCTA
TTTGTTTATTTTTCTAAATACATTCAAATATGTATCCGCTCATGAGACAATAACCCTGATAAATGCTTCA
ATAATATTGAAAAAGGAAGAGTATGAGTATTCAACATTTCCGTGTCGCCCTTATTCCCTTTTTTGCGGCA
TTTTGCCTTCCTGTTTTTGCTCACCCAGAAACGCTGGTGAAAGTAAAAGATGCTGAAGATCAGTTGGGTG
CACGAGTGGGTTACATCGAACTGGATCTCAACAGCGGTAAGATCCTTGAGAGTTTTCGCCCCGAAGAACG
TTTTCCAATGATGAGCACTTTTAAAGTTCTGCTATGTGGCGCGGTATTATCCCGTATTGACGCCGGGCAA
GAGCAACTCGGTCGCCGCATACACTATTCTCAGAATGACTTGGTTGAGTACTCACCAGTCACAGAAAAGC
ATCTTACGGATGGCATGACAGTAAGAGAATTATGCAGTGCTGCCATAACCATGAGTGATAACACTGCGGC
CAACTTACTTCTGACAACGATCGGAGGACCGAAGGAGCTAACCGCTTTTTTGCACAACATGGGGGATCAT
GTAACTCGCCTTGATCGTTGGGAACCGGAGCTGAATGAAGCCATACCAAACGACGAGCGTGACACCACGA
TGCCTGTAGCAATGGCAACAACGTTGCGCAAACTATTAACTGGCGAACTACTTACTCTAGCTTCCCGGCA
ACAATTAATAGACTGGATGGAGGCGGATAAAGTTGCAGGACCACTTCTGCGCTCGGCCCTTCCGGCTGGC
TGGTTTATTGCTGATAAATCTGGAGCCGGTGAGCGTGGGTCTCGCGGTATCATTGCAGCACTGGGGCCAG
ATGGTAAGCCCTCCCGTATCGTAGTTATCTACACGACGGGGAGTCAGGCAACTATGGATGAACGAAATAG
ACAGATCGCTGAGATAGGTGCCTCACTGATTAAGCATTGGTAACTGTCAGACCAAGTTTACTCATATATA
CTTTAGATTGATTTAAAACTTCATTTTTAATTTAAAAGGATCTAGGTGAAGATCCTTTTTGATAATCTCA
TGACCAAAATCCCTTAACGTGAGTTTTCGTTCCACTGAGCGTCAGACCCCGTAGAAAAGATCAAAGGATC
TTCTTGAGATCCTTTTTTTCTGCGCGTAATCTGCTGCTTGCAAACAAAAAAACCACCGCTACCAGCGGTG
GTTTGTTTGCCGGATCAAGAGCTACCAACTCTTTTTCCGAAGGTAACTGGCTTCAGCAGAGCGCAGATAC
CAAATACTGTTCTTCTAGTGTAGCCGTAGTTAGGCCACCACTTCAAGAACTCTGTAGCACCGCCTACATA
CCTCGCTCTGCTAATCCTGTTACCAGTGGCTGCTGCCAGTGGCGATAAGTCGTGTCTTACCGGGTTGGAC
TCAAGACGATAGTTACCGGATAAGGCGCAGCGGTCGGGCTGAACGGGGGGTTCGTGCACACAGCCCAGCT
TGGAGCGAACGACCTACACCGAACTGAGATACCTACAGCGTGAGCTATGAGAAAGCGCCACGCTTCCCGA
AGGGAGAAAGGCGGACAGGTATCCGGTAAGCGGCAGGGTCGGAACAGGAGAGCGCACGAGGGAGCTTCCA
GGGGGAAACGCCTGGTATCTTTATAGTCCTGTCGGGTTTCGCCACCTCTGACTTGAGCGTCGATTTTTGT
GATGCTCGTCAGGGGGGCGGAGCCTATGGAAAAACGCCAGCAACGCGGCCTTTTTACGGTTCCTGGCCTT
TTGCTGGCCTTTTGCTCACATGT
